Addgene plasmid #15360: FLAG-FLJ20309
Depositing lab: Joan Conaway & Ronald Conaway. Depositing organization: Stowers Institute for Medical Research. Publication: A mammalian chromatin remodeling complex with similarities to the yeast INO80 complex. Jin J, Cai Y, Yao T, Gottschalk AJ, Florens L, Swanson SK, Gutierrez JL, Coleman MK, Workman JL, Mushegian A, Washburn MP, Conaway RC, Conaway JW. J Biol Chem. 2005 Dec 16. 280(50):41207-12. 10.1074/jbc.M509128200 PubMed 16230350.
Backbone
  Vector backbone: pcDNA5 FRT
  Backbone size w/o insert (bp): 5070
  Vector type: Mammalian Expression
Growth in bacteria
  Bacterial resistance: Ampicillin, 100 μg/mL
  Growth temperature: 37°C
  Growth strain: DH5alpha
  Copy number: High Copy
Gene/Insert
  Gene/Insert name: FLJ20309 106-544residues (alt name: LOC54891)
  Species: H. sapiens (human)
  Insert size (bp): 1314
  Entrez Gene: INO80D
  Tag / fusion protein: FLAG (C terminal on insert)
  Cloning method: Restriction Enzyme; 5′ cloning site NheI (not destroyed); 3′ cloning site XhoI (not destroyed)
  Sequencing primers: 5′ T7
Terms and licenses: Academic/Nonprofit Terms; Industry Terms: Not Available to Industry
How to cite: FLAG-FLJ20309 was a gift from Joan Conaway & Ronald Conaway (Addgene plasmid # 15360 ; http://n2t.net/addgene:15360 ; RRID:Addgene_15360)
