[The description below was written by a language model from this plasmid's Addgene catalogue record.]
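Description:
FLAG-FLJ20309 is a mammalian expression plasmid built on the pcDNA5 FRT backbone (about 5.1 kb without insert) and carrying a partial human cDNA for FLJ20309, also known as LOC54891 and now annotated as INO80D. The roughly 1.3 kb insert encodes residues 106–544 of the protein rather than the full-length open reading frame, and it was placed between the NheI and XhoI sites of the polylinker, both of which remain intact. A FLAG epitope is fused to the C terminus of the insert, which allows detection and affinity capture of the expressed fragment with anti-FLAG reagents. In bacteria the plasmid is maintained at high copy number under ampicillin selection.

The record does not list the promoter or other regulatory elements. Vectors of the pcDNA5 FRT type generally drive the insert from a CMV promoter, with a T7 priming site upstream, which is consistent with the T7 sequencing primer noted here. They also carry an FRT site next to a promoterless hygromycin resistance gene, so that Flp recombinase can integrate the plasmid at a single defined genomic FRT locus in a suitable host cell line to give isogenic stable lines. None of these features is confirmed by a feature table for this construct.

The associated publication characterises a mammalian chromatin remodeling complex related to yeast INO80. This points to use of the construct for expressing the tagged INO80D fragment in human cells to purify and identify associated subunits of that complex by FLAG immunoaffinity methods.
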