>Addgene plasmid #15360 | FLAG-FLJ20309 | addgene partial sequence | sequence record 68605 | CMV-F 5'-CGCAAATGGGCGGTAGGCGTG-3'
AGCTCTCTGGCTAACTAGAGAACCCACTGCTTACTGGCTTATCGAAATTAATACGACTCACTATAGGGAG
ACCCAAGCTGGCTAGCATGGATACCATGGCCTTTAGCCTGACAGTGCCCACGTTGGCCTTGAAGATGCCC
AACGGACTGGATGGAATGTCCCTCTCTCCACCTGGGGCAAGGGTCCCTCTCCACTACCTGGAAACTGAAT
TGGAAGACCCATTTGCTTTCAATGAGGAAGATGATGACCTAAAGAAAGGGGCAACTGTGAGAAAGAAGTT
GCAGAGCAAGTTGGCCCAGAATCGGCAGCGCCAGAGAGAGACAGAGATTTTAAAAGTTCGACAAGAGCAC
TTTAGTCCCCCTCCTGCACCTTCACAGCAGCAGCCTCCGCAGCAGCACTCCCACCTGTCACCTTTATCTA
CTTCTTTAAAACCTCCAGCGCCACCGCAGGGTTCAGTCTGCAAGTCACCTCAACCTCAGAACACCAGCCT
ACCAATGCAGGGAGTGGCACCCACCACACACACTATAGCACAAGCACGGCAGTTGTCTCACAAGAGGCCT
CTGCCCCTCCTGCCATCCAGTAGGGCTCCCACTGTGGACCCACCCAGGACTGACCGGATCCTCATGAAAG
CCACAGCCTTCTCTCCACACTTCTCATGTATAAGCCGACTGCAGAGACTGGTGAAACTGTGCACCCAGAA
ACATCAGTTGGACACTGATCTGTTTCCCCATTTAGGTTTGGACTGGTCTGAAGAGAGCGGAGAGGAACCA
GAGGACTCAGAGCAGGCCTCGCCCTACCAGGTTGCATGGTCCATCCGGGAAACCCTCAGATATCAAAGAC
ATGCGTCAGATGATGATGATGCGGAGAGTAGGAGCTCCAGGGTGACTCAACTTTGCACTTACTTTCAGCA
GAAATATAAGCACCTCTGCCGCCTGGAGCGGGCAGAATCTCGTCAAAAGAAATGCCGGCATA
