>Addgene plasmid #15360 | FLAG-FLJ20309 | addgene partial sequence | sequence record 68606 | BGH-rev 5'-TAGAAGGCACAGTCGAGG-3'
GGCCCTCTAGACTCGAGTCACTTATCGTCGTCATCCTTGTAATCGGTACCGGTTAGTGCAGGAGGCTTGG
TTTTTTTCCTGGGTTTCCTCTGCTGCTGGTGCTGAACTTTACGGGAGTTATCTCCTCTCAAGAAATTATC
CATTTTTTTGGCATGTTCTTCACACAGAGGTGTCTGATGTGTAATGTCAAAAACTGGCACAGAGCACTGC
TGTCCATCTGCAAACTTGGCTGTGCAACTTGAGAAGAGCTGCTGAGAGTGGTTCAAGAGGATATGTTGGA
AACAATGTCTGGTGAATGGAAGGGCTTTGTTAGCGCACTGTTCACCCTTCACGGTTCCACTGCATGCTGC
TGGTTCCACCTCCCTCAGCTTGGTCCGGCTTATGCTGGTTCGACTGCATGCAGCTCTCCGCAGTTCTTGT
ATTAACTGACCAGTGCATTCTGGTTCTTTACTGGCCGCCTGCAGCAAAGCTTTCCTAAACGTATGCCGGC
ATTTCTTTTGACGAGATTCTGCCCGCTCCAGGCGGCAGAGGTGCTTATATTTCTGCTGAAAGTAAGTGCA
AAGTTGAGTCACCCTGGAGCTCCTACTCTCCGCATCATCATCATCTGACGCATGTCTTTGATATCTGAGG
GTTTCCCGGATGGACCATGCAACCTGGTAGGGCGAGGCCTGCTCTGAGTCCTCTGGTTCCTCTCCGCTCT
CTTCAGACCAGTCCAAACCTAAATGGGGAAACAGATCAGTGTCCAACTGATGTTTCTGGGTGCACAGTTT
CACCAGTCTCTGCAGTCGGCTTATACATGAGAAGTGTGGAGAGAAGGCTGTGGCTTTCATGAGGATCCGG
TCAGTCCTGGGTGGGTCCACAGTGGGAGCCCTACTGGATGGCAGGAGGGGCAGAGGCCTCTTGTGAGACA
ACTGCCGTGCTTGTGCTATAGTGTGTGTGGTGGGTGCCACTCCCTGCATTGGTAGGCTGGTGTTCTGAGG
TT
